Addgene plasmid #53062: pU6-gRNA
Purpose: Transcription of guide RNA (gRNA) in wheat cells
Depositing lab: Caixia Gao. Publication: Targeted genome modification of crop plants using a CRISPR-Cas system. Shan Q, Wang Y, Li J, Zhang Y, Chen K, Liang Z, Zhang K, Liu J, Xi JJ, Qiu JL, Gao C. Nat Biotechnol. 2013 Aug;31(8):686-8. doi: 10.1038/nbt.2650. PubMed 23929338.
Backbone
  Vector backbone: pUC-T
  Backbone manufacturer: CWBIO
  Backbone size w/o insert (bp): 2700
  Vector type: CRISPR ; Plant expression
Growth in bacteria
  Bacterial resistance: Ampicillin, 100 μg/mL
  Growth temperature: 37°C
  Growth strain: DH5alpha
  Copy number: High Copy
Gene/Insert
  Gene/Insert name: wheat U6 promoter - gRNA
  Species: wheat
  Insert size (bp): 475
  Promoter: wheat U6
  Cloning method: TOPO Cloning
  Sequencing primers: 5′ LacZ-F2; 3′ ASK-FN2
Terms and licenses: Academic/Nonprofit Terms; Industry Terms: Not Available to Industry
How to cite: pU6-gRNA was a gift from Caixia Gao (Addgene plasmid # 53062 ; http://n2t.net/addgene:53062 ; RRID:Addgene_53062)
