[The description below was written by a language model from this plasmid's Addgene catalogue record and pLannotate feature annotations shown in this document.]
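Description:
pU6-gRNA is a small CRISPR plant-expression plasmid designed to transcribe a guide RNA in wheat cells. It is built on the pUC-T cloning backbone, a pUC-type T-vector of about 2.7 kb, into which a roughly 475 bp cassette was inserted by TOPO/TA-style cloning; the sequenced plasmid is 3,120 nt. In E. coli it replicates from the high-copy ColE1/pUC origin and is selected with ampicillin through the β-lactamase gene and its native promoter. The remaining annotated elements are backbone remnants: a lacZα fragment, the lac promoter, operator and CAP binding site, a piece of the pUC multiple cloning site, and short fragments of lacI, bom and rop. The insert sits within the lacZα cloning region. There is no plant selectable marker or T-DNA border in the feature table, so the plasmid appears suited to direct or transient delivery rather than Agrobacterium-mediated transformation.

The payload is a wheat U6 promoter placed upstream of the Streptococcus pyogenes Cas9 guide RNA scaffold. U6 promoters are RNA polymerase III promoters that produce short, uncapped, non-polyadenylated transcripts with defined ends, which makes them the standard choice for driving gRNAs. The annotation tool identified only the scaffold; the unannotated stretch between the lacZα fragment and the scaffold presumably holds the U6 promoter named in the catalogue entry. The record does not state whether a specific targeting spacer is present or how one is inserted. No Cas9 gene is carried, so the nuclease must be supplied from a separate construct. The plasmid is used for targeted genome modification in wheat.
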