Features (pLannotate 1.2.2; 12 found; start..end, strand, type, name):
     74..173     +  misc_feature   bom (fragment): basis of mobility region from pBR322
    179..333     -  CDS            lacZα (fragment): LacZα fragment of β-galactosidase; lacZ fragment
    726..801     +  misc_RNA       gRNA scaffold: guide RNA scaffold for the Streptococcus pyogenes CRISPR/Cas9 system
    809..826     -  misc_feature   MCS (fragment): pUC18/19 multiple cloning site
    860..876     -  protein_bind   lac operator: The lac repressor binds to the lac operator to inhibit transcription in E. coli. This inhibition can be relieved by adding lactose or isopropyl-β-D-thiogalactopyranoside (IPTG). lac repressor encoded by lacI
    884..914     -  promoter       lac promoter: promoter for the E. coli lac operon
    929..950     -  protein_bind   CAP binding site: CAP binding activates transcription in the presence of cAMP. E. coli catabolite activator protein
    963..1055    -  CDS            lacI (fragment): lac repressor; lacI; The lac repressor binds to the lac operator to inhibit transcription in E. coli. This inhibition can be relieved by adding lactose or isopropyl-β-D-thiogalactopyranoside (IPTG).
   1238..1826    -  rep_origin     ori: high-copy-number ColE1/pMB1/pBR322/pUC origin of replication
   1997..2857    -  CDS            AmpR: β-lactamase; bla; confers resistance to ampicillin, carbenicillin, and related antibiotics
   2858..2962    -  promoter       AmpR promoter: bla
   3057..3092    +  CDS            rop (fragment): Rop protein, which maintains plasmids at low copy number; rop
>Addgene plasmid #53062 | pU6-gRNA | addgene full sequence | sequence record 444147 | Addgene NGS Result
CTTGTCTGTAAGCGGATGCCGGGAGCAGACAAGCCCGTCAGGGCGCGTCAGCGGGTGTTGGCGGGTGTCG
GGGCTGGCTTAACTATGCGGCATCAGAGCAGATTGTACTGAGAGTGCACCATATGCGGTGTGAAATACCG
CACAGATGCGTAAGGAGAAAATACCGCATCAGGCGCCATTCGCCATTCAGGCTGCGCAACTGTTGGGAAG
GGCGATCGGTGCGGGCCTCTTCGCTATTACGCCAGCTGGCGAAAGGGGGATGTGCTGCAAGGCGATTAAG
TTGGGTAACGCCAGGGTTTTCCCAGTCACGACGTTGTAAAACGACGGCCAGTGCCAAGCTTGACCAAGCC
CGTTATTCTGACAGTTCTGGTGCTCAACACATTTATATTTATCAAGGAGCACATTGTTACTCACTGCTAG
GAGGGAATCGAACTAGGAATATTGATCAGAGGAACTACGAGAGAGCTGAAGATAACTGCCCTCTAGCTCT
CACTGATCTGGGCGCATAGTGAGATGCAGCCCACGTGAGTTCAGCAACGGTCTAGCGCTGGGCTTTTAGG
CCCGCATGATCGGGCTTTGTCGGGTGGTCGACGTGTTCACGATTGGGGAGAGCAACGCAGCAGTTCCTCT
TAGTTTAGTCCCACCTCGCCTGTCCAGCAGAGTTCTGACCGGTTTATAAACTCGCTTGCTGCATCAGACT
TGCTGTCTTCAACACAAGAAGACACGTTTTAGAGCTAGAAATAGCAAGTTAAAATAAGGCTAGTCCGTTA
TCAACTTGAAAAAGTGGCACCGAGTCGGTGCTTTTTTTGGTACCGAGCTCGAATTCGTAATCATGGTCAT
AGCTGTTTCCTGTGTGAAATTGTTATCCGCTCACAATTCCACACAACATACGAGCCGGAAGCATAAAGTG
TAAAGCCTGGGGTGCCTAATGAGTGAGCTAACTCACATTAATTGCGTTGCGCTCACTGCCCGCTTTCCAG
TCGGGAAACCTGTCGTGCCAGCTGCATTAATGAATCGGCCAACGCGCGGGGAGAGGCGGTTTGCGTATTG
GGCGCTCTTCCGCTTCCTCGCTCACTGACTCGCTGCGCTCGGTCGTTCGGCTGCGGCGAGCGGTATCAGC
TCACTCAAAGGCGGTAATACGGTTATCCACAGAATCAGGGGATAACGCAGGAAAGAACATGTGAGCAAAA
GGCCAGCAAAAGGCCAGGAACCGTAAAAAGGCCGCGTTGCTGGCGTTTTTCCATAGGCTCCGCCCCCCTG
ACGAGCATCACAAAAATCGACGCTCAAGTCAGAGGTGGCGAAACCCGACAGGACTATAAAGATACCAGGC
GTTTCCCCCTGGAAGCTCCCTCGTGCGCTCTCCTGTTCCGACCCTGCCGCTTACCGGATACCTGTCCGCC
TTTCTCCCTTCGGGAAGCGTGGCGCTTTCTCATAGCTCACGCTGTAGGTATCTCAGTTCGGTGTAGGTCG
TTCGCTCCAAGCTGGGCTGTGTGCACGAACCCCCCGTTCAGCCCGACCGCTGCGCCTTATCCGGTAACTA
TCGTCTTGAGTCCAACCCGGTAAGACACGACTTATCGCCACTGGCAGCAGCCACTGGTAACAGGATTAGC
AGAGCGAGGTATGTAGGCGGTGCTACAGAGTTCTTGAAGTGGTGGCCTAACTACGGCTACACTAGAAGAA
CAGTATTTGGTATCTGCGCTCTGCTGAAGCCAGTTACCTTCGGAAAAAGAGTTGGTAGCTCTTGATCCGG
CAAACAAACCACCGCTGGTAGCGGTGGTTTTTTTGTTTGCAAGCAGCAGATTACGCGCAGAAAAAAAGGA
TCTCAAGAAGATCCTTTGATCTTTTCTACGGGGTCTGACGCTCAGTGGAACGAAAACTCACGTTAAGGGA
TTTTGGTCATGAGATTATCAAAAAGGATCTTCACCTAGATCCTTTTAAATTAAAAATGAAGTTTTAAATC
AATCTAAAGTATATATGAGTAAACTTGGTCTGACAGTTACCAATGCTTAATCAGTGAGGCACCTATCTCA
GCGATCTGTCTATTTCGTTCATCCATAGTTGCCTGACTCCCCGTCGTGTAGATAACTACGATACGGGAGG
GCTTACCATCTGGCCCCAGTGCTGCAATGATACCGCGAGACCCACGCTCACCGGCTCCAGATTTATCAGC
AATAAACCAGCCAGCCGGAAGGGCCGAGCGCAGAAGTGGTCCTGCAACTTTATCCGCCTCCATCCAGTCT
ATTAATTGTTGCCGGGAAGCTAGAGTAAGTAGTTCGCCAGTTAATAGTTTGCGCAACGTTGTTGCCATTG
CTACAGGCATCGTGGTGTCACGCTCGTCGTTTGGTATGGCTTCATTCAGCTCCGGTTCCCAACGATCAAG
GCGAGTTACATGATCCCCCATGTTGTGCAAAAAAGCGGTTAGCTCCTTCGGTCCTCCGATCGTTGTCAGA
AGTAAGTTGGCCGCAGTGTTATCACTCATGGTTATGGCAGCACTGCATAATTCTCTTACTGTCATGCCAT
CCGTAAGATGCTTTTCTGTGACTGGTGAGTACTCAACCAAGTCATTCTGAGAATAGTGTATGCGGCGACC
GAGTTGCTCTTGCCCGGCGTCAATACGGGATAATACCGCGCCACATAGCAGAACTTTAAAAGTGCTCATC
ATTGGAAAACGTTCTTCGGGGCGAAAACTCTCAAGGATCTTACCGCTGTTGAGATCCAGTTCGATGTAAC
CCACTCGTGCACCCAACTGATCTTCAGCATCTTTTACTTTCACCAGCGTTTCTGGGTGAGCAAAAACAGG
AAGGCAAAATGCCGCAAAAAAGGGAATAAGGGCGACACGGAAATGTTGAATACTCATACTCTTCCTTTTT
CAATATTATTGAAGCATTTATCAGGGTTATTGTCTCATGAGCGGATACATATTTGAATGTATTTAGAAAA
ATAAACAAATAGGGGTTCCGCGCACATTTCCCCGAAAAGTGCCACCTGACGTCTAAGAAACCATTATTAT
CATGACATTAACCTATAAAAATAGGCGTATCACGAGGCCCTTTCGTCTCGCGCGTTTCGGTGATGACGGT
GAAAACCTCTGACACATGCAGCTCCCGGAGACGGTCACAG
