>Addgene plasmid #53062 | pU6-gRNA | addgene partial sequence | sequence record 86046 | ASK-FN2 5'-CGGCCTTTTTACGGTTCCTG-3'
TGTTCTTTCCTGCGTTATCCCCTGATTCTGTGGATAACCGTATTACCGCCTTTGAGTGAGCTGATACCGC
TCGCCGCAGCCGAACGACCGAGCGCAGCGAGTCAGTGAGCGAGGAAGCGGAAGAGCGCCCAATACGCAAA
CCGCCTCTCCCCGCGCGTTGGCCGATTCATTAATGCAGCTGGCACGACAGGTTTCCCGACTGGAAAGCGG
GCAGTGAGCGCAACGCAATTAATGTGAGTTAGCTCACTCATTAGGCACCCCAGGCTTTACACTTTATGCT
TCCGGCTCGTATGTTGTGTGGAATTGTGAGCGGATAACAATTTCACACAGGAAACAGCTATGACCATGAT
TACGAATTCGAGCTCGGTACCAAAAAAAGCACCGACTCGGTGCCACTTTTTCAAGTTGATAACGGACTAG
CCTTATTTTAACTTGCTATTTCTAGCTCTAAAACGTGTCTTCTTGTGTTGAAGACAGCAAGTCTGATGCA
GCAAGCGAGTTTATAAACCGGTCAGAACTCTGCTGGACAGGCGAGGTGGGACTAAACTAAGAGGAACTGC
TGCGTTGCTCTCCCCAATCGTGAACACGTCGACCACCCGACAAAGCCCGATCATGCGGGCCTAAAAGCCC
AGCGCTAGACCGTTGCTGAACTCACGTGGGCTGCATCTCACTATGCGCCCAGATCAGTGAGAGCTAGAGG
GCAGTTATCTTCAGCTCTCTCGTAGTTCCTCTGATCAATATTCCTAGTTCGATTCCCTCCTAGCAGTGAG
TAACAATGTGCTCCTTGATAAATATAAATGTGTTGAGCACCAGAACTGTCAGAATAACGGGCTTGGTCAA
GCTTGGCACTGGCCGTCGTTTTACAACGTCGTGACTGGGAAAACCCTGGCGTTACCCAACTTAATCGCCT
TGCAGCACATCCCCCCTTTCGCCAGCTGGCGTAATAGCGAAGAGGCCCGCACCGATCGCCCTTCCCAACA
GTTGCGCAGCCTGAATGGCGAATGGCGCCTGATGCGGTATTTTCTCCTTACGCATCTGTGCGGTATT
